Addgene plasmid #187979: GFAP-Archon-EGFP
Purpose: Expresses the fluorescent voltage indicator Archon under the GFAP promoter
Depositing lab: Chris Dulla. Depositing organization: Tufts University. Publication: Neuronal activity drives pathway-specific depolarization of peripheral astrocyte processes. Armbruster M, Naskar S, Garcia JP, Sommer M, Kim E, Adam Y, Haydon PG, Boyden ES, Cohen AE, Dulla CG. Nat Neurosci. 2022 May;25(5):607-616. doi: 10.1038/s41593-022-01049-x. Epub 2022 Apr 28. PubMed 35484406.
Backbone
  Vector backbone: AAV Vector Biolabs
  Vector type: AAV
Growth in bacteria
  Bacterial resistance: Ampicillin, 100 μg/mL
  Growth temperature: 37°C
  Growth strain: NEB Stable
  Copy number: High Copy
Gene/Insert
  Gene/Insert name: Archon1-EGFP
Terms and licenses: Academic/Nonprofit Terms; Industry Terms: Not Available to Industry
How to cite: GFAP-Archon-EGFP was a gift from Chris Dulla (Addgene plasmid # 187979 ; http://n2t.net/addgene:187979 ; RRID:Addgene_187979)
