[The description below was written by a language model from this plasmid's Addgene catalogue record and pLannotate feature annotations shown in this document.]
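Description:
GFAP-Archon-EGFP is an adeno-associated virus (AAV) transfer plasmid built on a commercial AAV backbone and designed to express the genetically encoded fluorescent voltage indicator Archon1, fused to EGFP, under a GFAP promoter. It is maintained in E. coli as a high-copy plasmid through a ColE1/pUC-type origin and selected with ampicillin via the β-lactamase gene. An f1 phage origin is also present, along with small remnants of pBR322 bom and rop sequences. The record lists a recombination-deficient growth strain, which is a common choice for stabilising the repeat-rich ITRs.

The expression cassette lies between AAV2 inverted terminal repeats, the cis elements required for replication and packaging of the genome into AAV particles. The downstream ITR is annotated in full, whereas the upstream one is detected only as two short fragments. The first annotated coding feature is an archaerhodopsin-3-related sequence from Halorubrum sodomense, consistent with Archon1 being an engineered derivative of this light-driven proton pump. It is followed by EGFP and then a V5 epitope tag, which allow the indicator's localisation to be followed by fluorescence or immunodetection. A WPRE and the bovine growth hormone polyadenylation signal follow to enhance transcript stability and expression.

The GFAP promoter named in the catalogue entry is not annotated in the feature table. It presumably occupies the unannotated region between the upstream ITR and the opsin coding sequence, but the record does not state its exact form or species of origin. GFAP promoters direct astrocyte-selective expression, and the associated publication concerns depolarisation of peripheral astrocyte processes, so the construct is suited to producing AAV for optical voltage imaging in astrocytes.
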