Features (pLannotate 1.2.2; 16 found; start..end, strand, type, name):
     12..39      +  repeat_region  AAV2 ITR (fragment): inverted terminal repeat of adeno-associated virus serotype 2 inverted
     68..95      +  repeat_region  AAV2 ITR (fragment): inverted terminal repeat of adeno-associated virus serotype 2 inverted
    966..1730    +  CDS            aop3: BACR3_HALSD - Experimental evidence at protein level: Swiss-Prot protein existence level 1. Light-driven proton pump. From Halorubrum sodomense.
   1764..2480    +  CDS            EGFP: the original enhanced GFP (Yang et al., 1996) mammalian codon-optimized
   2538..2579    +  CDS            V5 tag: epitope tag from simian virus 5
   2597..3185    +  misc_feature   WPRE: woodchuck hepatitis virus posttranscriptional regulatory element
   3256..3480    +  polyA_signal   bGH poly(A) signal: bovine growth hormone polyadenylation signal
   3484..3502    +  promoter       SV40 promoter (fragment): SV40 enhancer and early promoter
   3565..3705    +  repeat_region  AAV2 ITR: inverted terminal repeat of adeno-associated virus serotype 2 inverted
   3710..3761    -  misc_feature   bom (fragment): basis of mobility region from pBR322
   3780..4235    +  rep_origin     f1 ori (sequence partly withheld): f1 bacteriophage origin of replication; arrow indicates direction of (+) strand synthesis
   4236..4285    -  misc_feature   bom (fragment): basis of mobility region from pBR322
   4387..4422    -  CDS            rop (fragment): Rop protein, which maintains plasmids at low copy number; rop
   4517..4621    +  promoter       AmpR promoter: bla
   4622..5482    +  CDS            AmpR: β-lactamase; bla; confers resistance to ampicillin, carbenicillin, and related antibiotics
   5653..6241    +  rep_origin     ori: high-copy-number ColE1/pMB1/pBR322/pUC origin of replication
>Addgene plasmid #187979 | GFAP-Archon-EGFP | addgene full sequence | sequence record 369484 | Addgene NGS Result
CCTGCAGGCAGCTGCGCGCTCGCTCGCTCACTGAGGCCGCCCGGGCGTCGGGCGACCTTTGGTCGCCCGG
CCTCAGTGAGCGAGCGAGCGCGCAGAGAGGGAGTGGCCAACTCCATCACTAGGGGTTCCTGCGGCAATTC
AGTCGATAACTATAACGGTCCTAAGGTAGCGATTTAAATACGCGCTCTCTTAAGGTAGCCCCGGGACGCG
TCAATTGAGAACATATCCTGGTGTGGAGTAGGGGACGCTGCTCTGACAGAGGCTCGGGGGCCTGAGCTGG
CTCTGTGAGCTGGGGAGGAGGCAGACAGCCAGGCCTTGTCTGCAAGCAGACCTGGCAGCATTGGGCTGGC
CGCCCCCCAGGGCCTCCTCTTCATGCCCAGTGAATGACTCACCTTGGCACAGACACAATGTTCGGGGTGG
GCACAGTGCCTGCTTCCCGCCGCACCCCAGCCCCCCTCAAATGCCTTCCGAGAAGCCCATTGAGCAGGGG
GCTTGCATTGCACCCCAGCCTGACAGCCTGGCATCTTGGGATAAAAGCAGCACAGCCCCCTAGGGGCTGC
CCTTGCTGTGTGGCGCCACCGGCGGTGGAGAACAAGGCTCTATTCAGCCTGTGCCCAGGAAAGGGGATCA
GGGGATGCCCAGGCATGGACAGTGGGTGGCAGGGGGGGAGAGGAGGGCTGTCTGCTTCCCAGAAGTCCAA
GGACACAAATGGGTGAGGGGACTGGAGGGGAGCTCTCCCCATAGCTGGGCTGCGGCCCAACCCCACCCCC
TCAGGCTATGCCAGGGGGTGTTGCCAGGGGCACCCGGGCATCGCCAGTCTAGCCCACTCCTTCATAAAGC
CCTCGCATCCCAGGAGCGAGCAGAGCCAGAGCAGGTTGGAGAGGAGACGCATCACCTCCGCTGCTCGCCG
CTAGCGTTTAAACTTAAGCTTGGTACCGAGCTCGGATCCCGCCACCATGGTTTCTATCGCACTGCAGGCT
GGTTATGACCTCCTCGGAGATGGTAGACCTGAAAGTCTGTGGCTCGGAATTGGTACACTGCTGATGCTGA
TCGGAACCTTCTACTTCCTGGTTAGAGCGTGGGGAGAGACTGACAAGGATGCACGGGAGTACTACGCAGT
GACAATCCTGGTCAGCGGTATTGCCAGTGCAGCTTATCTGTCAATGTTCTTTGGTATTGGCCTCACAGAG
GTGCCAGTAGGTGGAGAGATGCTGAACATCTACTACGCAAGATACGCACAGTGGCTGTTCACTACACCAC
TGTTGCTGCTGCACCTGGCACTCCTGGCCAAAGTTGATAGAGTGACCATCGGCACTCTCGTTGGCGTCGA
TGCTCTGATGATTGTCACAGGCCTGATAGGAACACTGTCACATACTGCCATTGCCAGATACTCTTGGTGG
CTGTTCTCAACTATCTGTATGATCGTCGTTCTGTATGTCCTGGCCACTTCTCTGCGGTCAGCCGCTAAGG
AGAGAGGCCCAGAGGTTGCCTCAACCTTCAACATCCTCACCGCACTGGTTCTGGTCCTGTGGACTGCTTA
CCCTATCATCTGGATTATCGGCACCGAGGGTGCCGGAGTTGTGGGCCTGGGAATCGAAACTTTGCTGTTC
ATGGTGCTGGACGTCACCGCCAAGGTGGGCTTCGGTTTTATCCTGCTCAGGTCAAGAGCCATTCTGCAAG
ATACAGAAGCACCTGAACCTTCAGCTGGAGCTGATACCGGTGCCGCCGACCGCCCGGTAGTAGCAGTGAG
CAAGGCGGCCGCCGTGAGCAAGGGCGAGGAGCTGTTCACCGGGGTGGTGCCCATCCTGGTCGAGCTGGAC
GGCGACGTAAACGGCCACAAGTTCAGCGTGTCCGGCGAGGGCGAGGGCGATGCCACCTACGGCAAGCTGA
CCCTGAAGTTCATTTGCACCACCGGCAAGCTGCCCGTGCCCTGGCCCACCCTCGTGACCACCCTGACCTA
CGGCGTGCAGTGCTTCAGCCGCTACCCCGACCACATGAAGCAGCACGACTTCTTCAAGTCCGCCATGCCC
GAAGGCTACGTCCAGGAGCGCACCATCTTCTTCAAGGACGACGGCAACTACAAGACCCGCGCCGAGGTGA
AGTTCGAGGGCGACACCCTGGTGAACCGCATCGAGCTGAAGGGCATCGACTTCAAGGAGGACGGCAACAT
CCTGGGGCACAAGCTGGAGTACAACTACAACAGCCACAACGTCTATATCATGGCCGACAAGCAGAAGAAC
GGCATCAAGGTGAACTTCAAGATCCGCCACAACATCGAGGACGGCAGCGTGCAGCTCGCCGACCACTACC
AGCAGAACACCCCCATCGGCGACGGCCCCGTGCTGCTGCCCGACAACCACTACCTGAGCACCCAGTCCGC
CCTGAGCAAAGACCCCAACGAGAAGCGCGATCACATGGTCCTGCTGGAGTTCGTGACCGCCGCCGGGATC
ACTCTCGGCATGGACGAGCTGTACAAGTAAGAATTCTGCAGATATCCAGCACAGTGGCGGCCGCTCGAGT
CTAGAGGGCCCTTCGAAGGTAAGCCTATCCCTAACCCTCTCCTCGGTCTCGATTCTACGCGTACCGGTTA
ATCGATAATCAACCTCTGGATTACAAAATTTGTGAAAGATTGACTGGTATTCTTAACTATGTTGCTCCTT
TTACGCTATGTGGATACGCTGCTTTAATGCCTTTGTATCATGCTATTGCTTCCCGTATGGCTTTCATTTT
CTCCTCCTTGTATAAATCCTGGTTGCTGTCTCTTTATGAGGAGTTGTGGCCCGTTGTCAGGCAACGTGGC
GTGGTGTGCACTGTGTTTGCTGACGCAACCCCCACTGGTTGGGGCATTGCCACCACCTGTCAGCTCCTTT
CCGGGACTTTCGCTTTCCCCCTCCCTATTGCCACGGCGGAACTCATCGCCGCCTGCCTTGCCCGCTGCTG
GACAGGGGCTCGGCTGTTGGGCACTGACAATTCCGTGGTGTTGTCGGGGAAATCATCGTCCTTTCCTTGG
CTGCTCGCCTGTGTTGCCACCTGGATTCTGCGCGGGACGTCCTTCTGCTACGTCCCTTCGGCCCTCAATC
CAGCGGACCTTCCTTCCCGCGGCCTGCTGCCGGCTCTGCGGCCTCTTCCGCGTCTTCGCCTTCGCCCTCA
GACGAGTCGGATCTCCCTTTGGGCCGCCTCCCCGCATCGAAACCCGCTGATCAGCCGGTCATCATCACCA
TCACCATTGAGTTTAAACCCGCTGATCAGCCTCGACTGTGCCTTCTAGTTGCCAGCCATCTGTTGTTTGC
CCCTCCCCCGTGCCTTCCTTGACCCTGGAAGGTGCCACTCCCACTGTCCTTTCCTAATAAAATGAGGAAA
TTGCATCGCATTGTCTGAGTAGGTGTCATTCTATTCTGGGGGGTGGGGTGGGGCAGGACAGCAAGGGGGA
GGATTGGGAAGACAATAGCAGGCATGCTGGGGATGCGGTGGGCTCTATGGCTTCTGAGGCGGAAAGAACC
AGATCCTCTCTTAAGGTAGCATCGAGATTTAAATTAGGGATAACAGGGTAATGGCGCGGGCCGCAGGAAC
CCCTAGTGATGGAGTTGGCCACTCCCTCTCTGCGCGCTCGCTCGCTCACTGAGGCCGGGCGACCAAAGGT
CGCCCGACGCCCGGGCTTTGCCCGGGCGGCCTCAGTGAGCGAGCGAGCGCGCAGCTGCCTGCAGGGGCGC
CTGATGCGGTATTTTCTCCTTACGCATCTGTGCGGTATTTCACACCGCATA
[95 nt withheld, positions 3762-3856]
T
[46 nt withheld, positions 3858-3903]
C
[141 nt withheld, positions 3905-4045]
CCTTTGACGTTGGAGTCCACGTTCTTT
[37 nt withheld, positions 4073-4109]
ACTCTATCTCGGGCTATTCTTTTGATTTATAAGGGATTTTGCCGATTTCGGTCTATTGGTTAAAAAATGA
GCTGATTTAACAAAAATTTAACGCGAATTTTAACAAAATATTAACGTTTACAATTTTATGGTGCACTCTC
AGTACAATCTGCTCTGATGCCGCATAGTTAAGCCAGCCCCGACACCCGCCAACACCCGCTGACGCGCCCT
GACGGGCTTGTCTGCTCCCGGCATCCGCTTACAGACAAGCTGTGACCGTCTCCGGGAGCTGCATGTGTCA
GAGGTTTTCACCGTCATCACCGAAACGCGCGAGACGAAAGGGCCTCGTGATACGCCTATTTTTATAGGTT
AATGTCATGATAATAATGGTTTCTTAGACGTCAGGTGGCACTTTTCGGGGAAATGTGCGCGGAACCCCTA
TTTGTTTATTTTTCTAAATACATTCAAATATGTATCCGCTCATGAGACAATAACCCTGATAAATGCTTCA
ATAATATTGAAAAAGGAAGAGTATGAGTATTCAACATTTCCGTGTCGCCCTTATTCCCTTTTTTGCGGCA
TTTTGCCTTCCTGTTTTTGCTCACCCAGAAACGCTGGTGAAAGTAAAAGATGCTGAAGATCAGTTGGGTG
CACGAGTGGGTTACATCGAACTGGATCTCAACAGCGGTAAGATCCTTGAGAGTTTTCGCCCCGAAGAACG
TTTTCCAATGATGAGCACTTTTAAAGTTCTGCTATGTGGCGCGGTATTATCCCGTATTGACGCCGGGCAA
GAGCAACTCGGTCGCCGCATACACTATTCTCAGAATGACTTGGTTGAGTACTCACCAGTCACAGAAAAGC
ATCTTACGGATGGCATGACAGTAAGAGAATTATGCAGTGCTGCCATAACCATGAGTGATAACACTGCGGC
CAACTTACTTCTGACAACGATCGGAGGACCGAAGGAGCTAACCGCTTTTTTGCACAACATGGGGGATCAT
GTAACTCGCCTTGATCGTTGGGAACCGGAGCTGAATGAAGCCATACCAAACGACGAGCGTGACACCACGA
TGCCTGTAGCAATGGCAACAACGTTGCGCAAACTATTAACTGGCGAACTACTTACTCTAGCTTCCCGGCA
ACAATTAATAGACTGGATGGAGGCGGATAAAGTTGCAGGACCACTTCTGCGCTCGGCCCTTCCGGCTGGC
TGGTTTATTGCTGATAAATCTGGAGCCGGTGAGCGTGGGTCTCGCGGTATCATTGCAGCACTGGGGCCAG
ATGGTAAGCCCTCCCGTATCGTAGTTATCTACACGACGGGGAGTCAGGCAACTATGGATGAACGAAATAG
ACAGATCGCTGAGATAGGTGCCTCACTGATTAAGCATTGGTAACTGTCAGACCAAGTTTACTCATATATA
CTTTAGATTGATTTAAAACTTCATTTTTAATTTAAAAGGATCTAGGTGAAGATCCTTTTTGATAATCTCA
TGACCAAAATCCCTTAACGTGAGTTTTCGTTCCACTGAGCGTCAGACCCCGTAGAAAAGATCAAAGGATC
TTCTTGAGATCCTTTTTTTCTGCGCGTAATCTGCTGCTTGCAAACAAAAAAACCACCGCTACCAGCGGTG
GTTTGTTTGCCGGATCAAGAGCTACCAACTCTTTTTCCGAAGGTAACTGGCTTCAGCAGAGCGCAGATAC
CAAATACTGTTCTTCTAGTGTAGCCGTAGTTAGGCCACCACTTCAAGAACTCTGTAGCACCGCCTACATA
CCTCGCTCTGCTAATCCTGTTACCAGTGGCTGCTGCCAGTGGCGATAAGTCGTGTCTTACCGGGTTGGAC
TCAAGACGATAGTTACCGGATAAGGCGCAGCGGTCGGGCTGAACGGGGGGTTCGTGCACACAGCCCAGCT
TGGAGCGAACGACCTACACCGAACTGAGATACCTACAGCGTGAGCTATGAGAAAGCGCCACGCTTCCCGA
AGGGAGAAAGGCGGACAGGTATCCGGTAAGCGGCAGGGTCGGAACAGGAGAGCGCACGAGGGAGCTTCCA
GGGGGAAACGCCTGGTATCTTTATAGTCCTGTCGGGTTTCGCCACCTCTGACTTGAGCGTCGATTTTTGT
GATGCTCGTCAGGGGGGCGGAGCCTATGGAAAAACGCCAGCAACGCGGCCTTTTTACGGTTCCTGGCCTT
TTGCTGGCCTTTTGCTCACATGT
